Addgene plasmid #201357: L_NES 67kDa
Purpose: Nucleocytoplasmic transport probe
Depositing lab: Pere Roca-Cusachs. Depositing organization: Institut de Bioenginyeria de Catalunya (IBEC). Publication: Mechanical force application to the nucleus regulates nucleocytoplasmic transport. Andreu I, Granero-Moya I, Chahare NR, Clein K, Molina-Jordan M, Beedle AEM, Elosegui-Artola A, Abenza JF, Rossetti L, Trepat X, Raveh B, Roca-Cusachs P. Nat Cell Biol. 2022 Jun;24(6):896-905. doi: 10.1038/s41556-022-00927-7. Epub 2022 Jun 9. PubMed 35681009.
Backbone
  Vector backbone: pEGFP-C3
  Vector type: Mammalian Expression
Growth in bacteria
  Bacterial resistance: Kanamycin, 50 μg/mL
  Growth temperature: 37°C
  Growth strain: DH5alpha
  Copy number: High Copy
Gene/Insert
  Gene/Insert name: Adeno_NES-EGFP-6PrA
  Species: Synthetic
  Cloning method: Ligation Independent Cloning
Terms and licenses: Academic/Nonprofit Terms; Industry Terms: Not Available to Industry
Depositor comments: Internal lab code: IG052/P305
How to cite: L_NES 67kDa was a gift from Pere Roca-Cusachs (Addgene plasmid # 201357 ; http://n2t.net/addgene:201357 ; RRID:Addgene_201357)
