[The description below was written by a language model from this plasmid's Addgene catalogue record and pLannotate feature annotations shown in this document.]
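Description:
L_NES 67kDa is a mammalian expression plasmid built on the pEGFP-C3 backbone that encodes a synthetic fluorescent probe for studying nucleocytoplasmic transport. It is maintained in E. coli at high copy through a ColE1/pUC-type origin and selected with kanamycin. The NeoR/KanR gene (Tn5 aminoglycoside phosphotransferase) sits behind both a bacterial bla-type promoter and the SV40 enhancer/early promoter and is followed by the HSV TK polyadenylation signal, so the same marker can also confer G418 resistance in mammalian cells. An f1 origin is also present. The two sequence records (the depositor's and the repository's sequencing result) have the same length and the same feature set, offset by only a few bases.

The payload, named Adeno_NES-EGFP-6PrA, is driven by the CMV immediate-early enhancer and promoter. The name indicates a nuclear export signal, presumably of adenoviral origin, fused to EGFP and six repeats of a Staphylococcus aureus protein A domain. The annotation detects EGFP followed directly by a long protein A (spa) match and a further short ProtA fragment. The NES itself is not annotated, but about 95 bases lie between the promoter and the EGFP feature, where it could reside. The protein A repeats evidently serve as bulk that sets the probe's molecular weight, matching the "67kDa" in the name; what the "L" prefix denotes is not stated. Downstream lie short matches to a His tag, a SET1 solubility tag and a T7 terminator, probably carried over from a bacterial expression source, and then a fragment of the SV40 poly(A) signal. The associated study examined how mechanical force on the nucleus regulates nucleocytoplasmic transport, so the construct is probably used to image the nuclear versus cytoplasmic distribution of an export-tagged cargo of defined size.
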