Features (pLannotate 1.2.2; 18 found; start..end, strand, type, name):
      8..311     +  enhancer       CMV enhancer: human cytomegalovirus immediate early enhancer
    312..515     +  promoter       CMV promoter: human cytomegalovirus (CMV) immediate early promoter
    611..1324    +  CDS            EGFP: EGFP is a basic (constitutively fluorescent) green fluorescent protein published in 1996, derived from Aequorea victoria. It is reported to be a rapidly-maturing weak dimer with moderate acid sensitivity.
   1280..2191    +  CDS            spa (fragment): SPA_STAAE - Experimental evidence at protein level: Swiss-Prot protein existence level 1. Plays a role in the inhibition of the host innate and adaptive immune responses. Possesses five immunoglobulin-binding domains that capture both the fragment crystallizable region (Fc region) and the Fab region (part of Ig that identifies antigen) of immunoglobulins (By similarity). In turn, Staphylococcus aureus is protected from phagocytic killing via inhibition of Ig Fc region. In addition, the host elicited B-cell response is prevented due to a decrease of antibody-secreting cell proliferation that en
   2309..2329    +  CDS            ProtA (fragment): IgG-binding unit of Staphylococcus aureus protein A
   2405..2422    +  CDS            9xHis (fragment): 9xHis affinity tag
   2432..2481    +  CDS            SET1 (fragment): solubility-enhancement tag derived from T7 phage gene 10B
   2489..2536    +  terminator     T7 terminator: transcription terminator for bacteriophage T7 RNA polymerase
   2561..2592    +  polyA_signal   SV40 poly(A) signal (fragment): SV40 polyadenylation signal
   2626..3054    -  rep_origin     f1 ori (sequence partly withheld): f1 bacteriophage origin of replication; arrow indicates direction of (+) strand synthesis
   3081..3185    +  promoter       AmpR promoter: bla
   3187..3544    +  promoter       SV40 promoter: SV40 enhancer and early promoter
   3579..4373    +  CDS            NeoR/KanR: aminoglycoside phosphotransferase from Tn5; aph(3')-II (or nptII); confers resistance to neomycin, kanamycin, and G418 (Geneticin®)
   4394..4546    +  CDS            ble (fragment): BLE_KLEPN - Experimental evidence at protein level: Swiss-Prot protein existence level 1. Binding protein with a strong affinity to the bleomycin family of antibiotics. Binds to CL990; an antimitotic-antibiotic compound. From Klebsiella pneumoniae.
   4605..4652    +  polyA_signal   HSV TK poly(A) signal: herpes simplex virus thymidine kinase polyadenylation signal (Cole and Stacy, 1985)
   4743..4759    -  polyA_signal   bGH poly(A) signal (fragment): bovine growth hormone polyadenylation signal
   4981..5569    +  rep_origin     ori: high-copy-number ColE1/pMB1/pBR322/pUC origin of replication
   5684..5736    +  enhancer       CMV enhancer (fragment): human cytomegalovirus immediate early enhancer
>Addgene plasmid #201357 | L_NES 67kDa | depositor full sequence | sequence record 398592 | L_NES 67kDa sequence 5736 bps
AGTTCCGCGTTACATAACTTACGGTAAATGGCCCGCCTGGCTGACCGCCCAACGACCCCCGCCCATTGAC
GTCAATAATGACGTATGTTCCCATAGTAACGCCAATAGGGACTTTCCATTGACGTCAATGGGTGGAGTAT
TTACGGTAAACTGCCCACTTGGCAGTACATCAAGTGTATCATATGCCAAGTACGCCCCCTATTGACGTCA
ATGACGGTAAATGGCCCGCCTGGCATTATGCCCAGTACATGACCTTATGGGACTTTCCTACTTGGCAGTA
CATCTACGTATTAGTCATCGCTATTACCATGGTGATGCGGTTTTGGCAGTACATCAATGGGCGTGGATAG
CGGTTTGACTCACGGGGATTTCCAAGTCTCCACCCCATTGACGTCAATGGGAGTTTGTTTTGGCACCAAA
ATCAACGGGACTTTCCAAAATGTCGTAACAACTCCGCCCCATTGACGCAAATGGGCGGTAGGCGTGTACG
GTGGGAGGTCTATATAAGCAGAGCTGGTTTAGTGAACCGTCAGATCCGCTAGCGCTACCGGTCGCCACCA
TGCTTTATCCTGAGAGACTTAGAAGAATTCTTACTGGAGGCGGGGGCAGCGTGAGCAAGGGCGAGGAGCT
GTTCACCGGGGTGGTGCCCATCCTGGTCGAGCTGGACGGCGACGTAAACGGCCACAAGTTCAGCGTGTCC
GGCGAGGGCGAGGGCGATGCCACCTACGGCAAGCTGACCCTGAAGTTCATCTGCACCACCGGCAAGCTGC
CCGTGCCCTGGCCCACCCTCGTGACCACCCTGACCTACGGCGTGCAGTGCTTCAGCCGCTACCCCGACCA
CATGAAGCAGCACGACTTCTTCAAGTCCGCCATGCCCGAAGGCTACGTCCAGGAGCGCACCATCTTCTTC
AAGGACGACGGCAACTACAAGACCCGCGCCGAGGTGAAGTTCGAGGGCGACACCCTGGTGAACCGCATCG
AGCTGAAGGGCATCGACTTCAAGGAGGACGGCAACATCCTGGGGCACAAGCTGGAGTACAACTACAACAG
CCACAACGTCTATATCATGGCCGACAAGCAGAAGAACGGCATCAAGGTGAACTTCAAGATCCGCCACAAC
ATCGAGGACGGCAGCGTGCAGCTCGCCGACCACTACCAGCAGAACACCCCCATCGGCGACGGCCCCGTGC
TGCTGCCCGACAACCACTACCTGAGCACCCAGTCCGCCCTGAGCAAAGACCCCAACGAGAAGCGCGATCA
CATGGTCCTGCTGGAGTTCGTGACCGCCGCCGGGATCACTCTCGGCATGGACGAGCTGTACAAGAAGCTT
GCACAGCAAAACGCTTTCTATCAAGTACTAAACATGCCAAACTTGAATGCAGATCAACGTAACGGTTTCA
TCCAAAGTTTGAAGGATGATCCTAGTCAATCTGCCAACGTGTTGGGTGAAGCTCAAAAGTTGAATGACAG
TCAAGCACCAAAGGCAGATGCTCAGCAAAATAACTTTAACAAAGATCAGCAATCTGCATTCTACGAGATT
CTTAATATGCCTAATTTAAATGAGGCGCAACGTAATGGTTTTATTCAAAGCCTTAAGGATGATCCATCTC
AATCCACAAACGTCCTGGGAGAAGCAAAGAAACTAAATGAATCACAAGCCCCTAAGGCAGATAACAACTT
TAATAAAGAACAACAAAACGCATTCTATGAAATCCTAAACATGCCTAATCTGAACGAGGAACAAAGGAAT
GGCTTTATACAATCCTTAAAGGATGACCCTTCCCAGTCTGCTAATTTATTATCAGAGGCTAAGAAGTTAA
ACGAATCTCAGGCTCCAAAGGCCGACAATAAGACGCGTTTTAACAAGGAGCAACAGAACGCTTTTTATGA
AATCTTGCATTTACCCAACTTGAACGAAGAGCAAAGAAATGGTTTTATACAATCTTTAAAGGATGATCCA
TCACAAAGTGCTAACCTTTTAGCTGAAGCTAAAAAATTAAATGATGCACAAGCTCCAAAGGCAGATAACA
AAGTCGACTTTAATAAGGCACAGCAAAACGCTTTCTATCAAGTCTTAAACATGCCAAATCTGAATGCTGA
TCAAAGAAACGGTTTCATCCAATCTTTGAAAGACGATCCTAGCCAGTCCGCAAATGTACTTGGAGAAGCG
CAAAAACTGAACGATAGCCAAGCTCCTAAAGCAGATGCACAACAAAACAATTTTAATAAAGATCAACAAT
CAGCTTTCTACGAAATTCTAAACATGCCAAACCTGAATGAAGCACAAAGAAACGGGTTTATCCAATCCTT
AAAAGATGACCCAAGCCAATCTACGAATGTTTTGGGAGAAGCTAAGAAACTTAATGAATCTCAAGCACCA
AAGGCCGACAACAATTAACTCGAGCACCACCACCACCACCACTGAGATCCGGCTGCTAACAAAGCCCGAA
AGGAAGCTGAGTTGGCTGCTGCCACCGCTGAGCAATAACTAGCATAACCCCTTGGGGCCTCTAAACGGGT
CTTGAGGGGTTTTTTGCTGAAAGGAGGAACTATATCCGGATGTGGTTTGTCCAAACTCATCAATGTATCT
TAACGCGTAAATTGTAAGCGTTAATATTTTGTTAAAATTCGCGTTAAATTTTTGTTAAATCAGCTCATTT
TTTAACCAATAGGCCGAAATCGGCAAAATCCCTTATAAATCAAAAGAATAGACCGAGATAGGGT
[37 nt withheld, positions 2725-2761]
AAAGAACGTGGACTCCAACGTCAAAGG
[49 nt withheld, positions 2789-2837]
T
[91 nt withheld, positions 2839-2929]
G
[124 nt withheld, positions 2931-3054]
CAGGTGGCACTTTTCGGGGAAATGTGCGCGGAACCCCTATTTGTTTATTTTTCTAAATACATTCAAATAT
GTATCCGCTCATGAGACAATAACCCTGATAAATGCTTCAATAATATTGAAAAAGGAAGAGTCCTGAGGCG
GAAAGAACCAGCTGTGGAATGTGTGTCAGTTAGGGTGTGGAAAGTCCCCAGGCTCCCCAGCAGGCAGAAG
TATGCAAAGCATGCATCTCAATTAGTCAGCAACCAGGTGTGGAAAGTCCCCAGGCTCCCCAGCAGGCAGA
AGTATGCAAAGCATGCATCTCAATTAGTCAGCAACCATAGTCCCGCCCCTAACTCCGCCCATCCCGCCCC
TAACTCCGCCCAGTTCCGCCCATTCTCCGCCCCATGGCTGACTAATTTTTTTTATTTATGCAGAGGCCGA
GGCCGCCTCGGCCTCTGAGCTATTCCAGAAGTAGTGAGGAGGCTTTTTTGGAGGCCTAGGCTTTTGCAAA
GATCGATCAAGAGACAGGATGAGGATCGTTTCGCATGATTGAACAAGATGGATTGCACGCAGGTTCTCCG
GCCGCTTGGGTGGAGAGGCTATTCGGCTATGACTGGGCACAACAGACAATCGGCTGCTCTGATGCCGCCG
TGTTCCGGCTGTCAGCGCAGGGGCGCCCGGTTCTTTTTGTCAAGACCGACCTGTCCGGTGCCCTGAATGA
ACTGCAAGACGAGGCAGCGCGGCTATCGTGGCTGGCCACGACGGGCGTTCCTTGCGCAGCTGTGCTCGAC
GTTGTCACTGAAGCGGGAAGGGACTGGCTGCTATTGGGCGAAGTGCCGGGGCAGGATCTCCTGTCATCTC
ACCTTGCTCCTGCCGAGAAAGTATCCATCATGGCTGATGCAATGCGGCGGCTGCATACGCTTGATCCGGC
TACCTGCCCATTCGACCACCAAGCGAAACATCGCATCGAGCGAGCACGTACTCGGATGGAAGCCGGTCTT
GTCGATCAGGATGATCTGGACGAAGAGCATCAGGGGCTCGCGCCAGCCGAACTGTTCGCCAGGCTCAAGG
CGAGCATGCCCGACGGCGAGGATCTCGTCGTGACCCATGGCGATGCCTGCTTGCCGAATATCATGGTGGA
AAATGGCCGCTTTTCTGGATTCATCGACTGTGGCCGGCTGGGTGTGGCGGACCGCTATCAGGACATAGCG
TTGGCTACCCGTGATATTGCTGAAGAGCTTGGCGGCGAATGGGCTGACCGCTTCCTCGTGCTTTACGGTA
TCGCCGCTCCCGATTCGCAGCGCATCGCCTTCTATCGCCTTCTTGACGAGTTCTTCTGAGCGGGACTCTG
GGGTTCGAAATGACCGACCAAGCGACGCCCAACCTGCCATCACGAGATTTCGATTCCACCGCCGCCTTCT
ATGAAAGGTTGGGCTTCGGAATCGTTTTCCGGGACGCCGGCTGGATGATCCTCCAGCGCGGGGATCTCAT
GCTGGAGTTCTTCGCCCACCCTAGGGGGAGGCTAACTGAAACACGGAAGGAGACAATACCGGAAGGAACC
CGCGCTATGACGGCAATAAAAAGACAGAATAAAACGCACGGTGTTGGGTCGTTTGTTCATAAACGCGGGG
TTCGGTCCCAGGGCTGGCACTCTGTCGATACCCCACCGAGACCCCATTGGGGCCAATACGCCCGCGTTTC
TTCCTTTTCCCCACCCCACCCCCCAAGTTCGGGTGAAGGCCCAGGGCTCGCAGCCAACGTCGGGGCGGCA
GGCCCTGCCATAGCCTCAGGTTACTCATATATACTTTAGATTGATTTAAAACTTCATTTTTAATTTAAAA
GGATCTAGGTGAAGATCCTTTTTGATAATCTCATGACCAAAATCCCTTAACGTGAGTTTTCGTTCCACTG
AGCGTCAGACCCCGTAGAAAAGATCAAAGGATCTTCTTGAGATCCTTTTTTTCTGCGCGTAATCTGCTGC
TTGCAAACAAAAAAACCACCGCTACCAGCGGTGGTTTGTTTGCCGGATCAAGAGCTACCAACTCTTTTTC
CGAAGGTAACTGGCTTCAGCAGAGCGCAGATACCAAATACTGTTCTTCTAGTGTAGCCGTAGTTAGGCCA
CCACTTCAAGAACTCTGTAGCACCGCCTACATACCTCGCTCTGCTAATCCTGTTACCAGTGGCTGCTGCC
AGTGGCGATAAGTCGTGTCTTACCGGGTTGGACTCAAGACGATAGTTACCGGATAAGGCGCAGCGGTCGG
GCTGAACGGGGGGTTCGTGCACACAGCCCAGCTTGGAGCGAACGACCTACACCGAACTGAGATACCTACA
GCGTGAGCTATGAGAAAGCGCCACGCTTCCCGAAGGGAGAAAGGCGGACAGGTATCCGGTAAGCGGCAGG
GTCGGAACAGGAGAGCGCACGAGGGAGCTTCCAGGGGGAAACGCCTGGTATCTTTATAGTCCTGTCGGGT
TTCGCCACCTCTGACTTGAGCGTCGATTTTTGTGATGCTCGTCAGGGGGGCGGAGCCTATGGAAAAACGC
CAGCAACGCGGCCTTTTTACGGTTCCTGGCCTTTTGCTGGCCTTTTGCTCACATGTTCTTTCCTGCGTTA
TCCCCTGATTCTGTGGATAACCGTATTACCGCCATGCATTAGTTATTAATAGTAATCAATTACGGGGTCA
TTAGTTCATAGCCCATATATGG
