Features (pLannotate 1.2.2; 18 found; start..end, strand, type, name):
     13..316     +  enhancer       CMV enhancer: human cytomegalovirus immediate early enhancer
    317..520     +  promoter       CMV promoter: human cytomegalovirus (CMV) immediate early promoter
    616..1329    +  CDS            EGFP: EGFP is a basic (constitutively fluorescent) green fluorescent protein published in 1996, derived from Aequorea victoria. It is reported to be a rapidly-maturing weak dimer with moderate acid sensitivity.
   1285..2196    +  CDS            spa (fragment): SPA_STAAE - Experimental evidence at protein level: Swiss-Prot protein existence level 1. Plays a role in the inhibition of the host innate and adaptive immune responses. Possesses five immunoglobulin-binding domains that capture both the fragment crystallizable region (Fc region) and the Fab region (part of Ig that identifies antigen) of immunoglobulins (By similarity). In turn, Staphylococcus aureus is protected from phagocytic killing via inhibition of Ig Fc region. In addition, the host elicited B-cell response is prevented due to a decrease of antibody-secreting cell proliferation that en
   2314..2334    +  CDS            ProtA (fragment): IgG-binding unit of Staphylococcus aureus protein A
   2410..2427    +  CDS            9xHis (fragment): 9xHis affinity tag
   2437..2486    +  CDS            SET1 (fragment): solubility-enhancement tag derived from T7 phage gene 10B
   2494..2541    +  terminator     T7 terminator: transcription terminator for bacteriophage T7 RNA polymerase
   2566..2597    +  polyA_signal   SV40 poly(A) signal (fragment): SV40 polyadenylation signal
   2631..3059    -  rep_origin     f1 ori (sequence partly withheld): f1 bacteriophage origin of replication; arrow indicates direction of (+) strand synthesis
   3086..3190    +  promoter       AmpR promoter: bla
   3192..3549    +  promoter       SV40 promoter: SV40 enhancer and early promoter
   3584..4378    +  CDS            NeoR/KanR: aminoglycoside phosphotransferase from Tn5; aph(3')-II (or nptII); confers resistance to neomycin, kanamycin, and G418 (Geneticin®)
   4399..4551    +  CDS            ble (fragment): BLE_KLEPN - Experimental evidence at protein level: Swiss-Prot protein existence level 1. Binding protein with a strong affinity to the bleomycin family of antibiotics. Binds to CL990; an antimitotic-antibiotic compound. From Klebsiella pneumoniae.
   4610..4657    +  polyA_signal   HSV TK poly(A) signal: herpes simplex virus thymidine kinase polyadenylation signal (Cole and Stacy, 1985)
   4748..4764    -  polyA_signal   bGH poly(A) signal (fragment): bovine growth hormone polyadenylation signal
   4986..5574    +  rep_origin     ori: high-copy-number ColE1/pMB1/pBR322/pUC origin of replication
   5689..5736    +  enhancer       CMV enhancer (fragment): human cytomegalovirus immediate early enhancer
>Addgene plasmid #201357 | L_NES 67kDa | addgene full sequence | sequence record 400569 | Addgene NGS Result
TATGGAGTTCCGCGTTACATAACTTACGGTAAATGGCCCGCCTGGCTGACCGCCCAACGACCCCCGCCCA
TTGACGTCAATAATGACGTATGTTCCCATAGTAACGCCAATAGGGACTTTCCATTGACGTCAATGGGTGG
AGTATTTACGGTAAACTGCCCACTTGGCAGTACATCAAGTGTATCATATGCCAAGTACGCCCCCTATTGA
CGTCAATGACGGTAAATGGCCCGCCTGGCATTATGCCCAGTACATGACCTTATGGGACTTTCCTACTTGG
CAGTACATCTACGTATTAGTCATCGCTATTACCATGGTGATGCGGTTTTGGCAGTACATCAATGGGCGTG
GATAGCGGTTTGACTCACGGGGATTTCCAAGTCTCCACCCCATTGACGTCAATGGGAGTTTGTTTTGGCA
CCAAAATCAACGGGACTTTCCAAAATGTCGTAACAACTCCGCCCCATTGACGCAAATGGGCGGTAGGCGT
GTACGGTGGGAGGTCTATATAAGCAGAGCTGGTTTAGTGAACCGTCAGATCCGCTAGCGCTACCGGTCGC
CACCATGCTTTATCCTGAGAGACTTAGAAGAATTCTTACTGGAGGCGGGGGCAGCGTGAGCAAGGGCGAG
GAGCTGTTCACCGGGGTGGTGCCCATCCTGGTCGAGCTGGACGGCGACGTAAACGGCCACAAGTTCAGCG
TGTCCGGCGAGGGCGAGGGCGATGCCACCTACGGCAAGCTGACCCTGAAGTTCATCTGCACCACCGGCAA
GCTGCCCGTGCCCTGGCCCACCCTCGTGACCACCCTGACCTACGGCGTGCAGTGCTTCAGCCGCTACCCC
GACCACATGAAGCAGCACGACTTCTTCAAGTCCGCCATGCCCGAAGGCTACGTCCAGGAGCGCACCATCT
TCTTCAAGGACGACGGCAACTACAAGACCCGCGCCGAGGTGAAGTTCGAGGGCGACACCCTGGTGAACCG
CATCGAGCTGAAGGGCATCGACTTCAAGGAGGACGGCAACATCCTGGGGCACAAGCTGGAGTACAACTAC
AACAGCCACAACGTCTATATCATGGCCGACAAGCAGAAGAACGGCATCAAGGTGAACTTCAAGATCCGCC
ACAACATCGAGGACGGCAGCGTGCAGCTCGCCGACCACTACCAGCAGAACACCCCCATCGGCAACGGCCC
CGTGCTGCTGCCCGACAACCACTACCTGAGCACCCAGTCCGCCCTGAGCAAAGACCCCAACGAGAAGCGC
GATCACATGGTCCTGCTGGAGTTCGTGACCGCCGCCGGGATCACTCTCGGCATGGACGAGCTGTACAAGA
AGCTTGCACAGCAAAACGCTTTCTATCAAGTACTAAACATGCCAAACTTGAATGCAGATCAACGTAACGG
TTTCATCCAAAGTTTGAAGGATGATCCTAGTCAATCTGCCAACGTGTTGGGTGAAGCTCAAAAGTTGAAT
GACAGTCAAGCACCAAAGGCAGATGCTCAGCAAAATAACTTTAACAAAGATCAGCAATCTGCATTCTACG
AGATTCTTAATATGCCTAATTTAAATGAGGCGCAACGTAATGGTTTTATTCAAAGCCTTAAGGATGATCC
ATCTCAATCCACAAACGTCCTGGGAGAAGCAAAGAAACTAAATGAATCACAAGCCCCTAAGGCAGATAAC
AACTTTAATAAAGAACAACAAAACGCATTCTATGAAATCCTAAACATGCCTAATCTGAACGAGGAACAAA
GGAATGGCTTTATACAATCCTTAAAGGATGACCCTTCCCAGTCTGCTAATTTATTATCAGAGGCTAAGAA
GTTAAACGAATCTCAGGCTCCAAAGGCCGACAATAAGACGCGTTTTAACAAGGAGCAACAGAACGCTTTT
TATGAAATCTTGCATTTACCCAACTTGAACGAAGAGCAAAGAAATGGTTTTATACAATCTTTAAAGGATG
ATCCATCACAAAGTGCTAACCTTTTAGCTGAAGCTAAAAAATTAAATGATGCACAAGCTCCAAAGGCAGA
TAACAAAGTCGACTTTAATAAGGCACAGCAAAACGCTTTCTATCAAGTCTTAAACATGCCAAATCTGAAT
GCTGATCAAAGAAACGGTTTCATCCAATCTTTGAAAGACGATCCTAGCCAGTCCGCAAATGTACTTGGAG
AAGCGCAAAAACTGAACGATAGCCAAGCTCCTAAAGCAGATGCACAACAAAACAATTTTAATAAAGATCA
ACAATCAGCTTTCTACGAAATTCTAAACATGCCAAACCTGAATGAAGCACAAAGAAACGGGTTTATCCAA
TCCTTAAAAGATGACCCAAGCCAATCTACGAATGTTTTGGGAGAAGCTAAGAAACTTAATGAATCTCAAG
CACCAAAGGCCGACAACAATTAACTCGAGCACCACCACCACCACCACTGAGATCCGGCTGCTAACAAAGC
CCGAAAGGAAGCTGAGTTGGCTGCTGCCACCGCTGAGCAATAACTAGCATAACCCCTTGGGGCCTCTAAA
CGGGTCTTGAGGGGTTTTTTGCTGAAAGGAGGAACTATATCCGGATGTGGTTTGTCCAAACTCATCAATG
TATCTTAACGCGTAAATTGTAAGCGTTAATATTTTGTTAAAATTCGCGTTAAATTTTTGTTAAATCAGCT
CATTTTTTAACCAATAGGCCGAAATCGGCAAAATCCCTTATAAATCAAAAGAATAGACCGAGATAGGGT
[37 nt withheld, positions 2730-2766]
AAAGAACGTGGACTCCAACGTCAAAGG
[49 nt withheld, positions 2794-2842]
T
[91 nt withheld, positions 2844-2934]
G
[124 nt withheld, positions 2936-3059]
CAGGTGGCACTTTTCGGGGAAATGTGCGCGGAACCCCTATTTGTTTATTTTTCTAAATACATTCAAATAT
GTATCCGCTCATGAGACAATAACCCTGATAAATGCTTCAATAATATTGAAAAAGGAAGAGTCCTGAGGCG
GAAAGAACCAGCTGTGGAATGTGTGTCAGTTAGGGTGTGGAAAGTCCCCAGGCTCCCCAGCAGGCAGAAG
TATGCAAAGCATGCATCTCAATTAGTCAGCAACCAGGTGTGGAAAGTCCCCAGGCTCCCCAGCAGGCAGA
AGTATGCAAAGCATGCATCTCAATTAGTCAGCAACCATAGTCCCGCCCCTAACTCCGCCCATCCCGCCCC
TAACTCCGCCCAGTTCCGCCCATTCTCCGCCCCATGGCTGACTAATTTTTTTTATTTATGCAGAGGCCGA
GGCCGCCTCGGCCTCTGAGCTATTCCAGAAGTAGTGAGGAGGCTTTTTTGGAGGCCTAGGCTTTTGCAAA
GATCGATCAAGAGACAGGATGAGGATCGTTTCGCATGATTGAACAAGATGGATTGCACGCAGGTTCTCCG
GCCGCTTGGGTGGAGAGGCTATTCGGCTATGACTGGGCACAACAGACAATCGGCTGCTCTGATGCCGCCG
TGTTCCGGCTGTCAGCGCAGGGGCGCCCGGTTCTTTTTGTCAAGACCGACCTGTCCGGTGCCCTGAATGA
ACTGCAAGACGAGGCAGCGCGGCTATCGTGGCTGGCCACGACGGGCGTTCCTTGCGCAGCTGTGCTCGAC
GTTGTCACTGAAGCGGGAAGGGACTGGCTGCTATTGGGCGAAGTGCCGGGGCAGGATCTCCTGTCATCTC
ACCTTGCTCCTGCCGAGAAAGTATCCATCATGGCTGATGCAATGCGGCGGCTGCATACGCTTGATCCGGC
TACCTGCCCATTCGACCACCAAGCGAAACATCGCATCGAGCGAGCACGTACTCGGATGGAAGCCGGTCTT
GTCGATCAGGATGATCTGGACGAAGAGCATCAGGGGCTCGCGCCAGCCGAACTGTTCGCCAGGCTCAAGG
CGAGCATGCCCGACGGCGAGGATCTCGTCGTGACCCATGGCGATGCCTGCTTGCCGAATATCATGGTGGA
AAATGGCCGCTTTTCTGGATTCATCGACTGTGGCCGGCTGGGTGTGGCGGACCGCTATCAGGACATAGCG
TTGGCTACCCGTGATATTGCTGAAGAGCTTGGCGGCGAATGGGCTGACCGCTTCCTCGTGCTTTACGGTA
TCGCCGCTCCCGATTCGCAGCGCATCGCCTTCTATCGCCTTCTTGACGAGTTCTTCTGAGCGGGACTCTG
GGGTTCGAAATGACCGACCAAGCGACGCCCAACCTGCCATCACGAGATTTCGATTCCACCGCCGCCTTCT
ATGAAAGGTTGGGCTTCGGAATCGTTTTCCGGGACGCCGGCTGGATGATCCTCCAGCGCGGGGATCTCAT
GCTGGAGTTCTTCGCCCACCCTAGGGGGAGGCTAACTGAAACACGGAAGGAGACAATACCGGAAGGAACC
CGCGCTATGACGGCAATAAAAAGACAGAATAAAACGCACGGTGTTGGGTCGTTTGTTCATAAACGCGGGG
TTCGGTCCCAGGGCTGGCACTCTGTCGATACCCCACCGAGACCCCATTGGGGCCAATACGCCCGCGTTTC
TTCCTTTTCCCCACCCCACCCCCCAAGTTCGGGTGAAGGCCCAGGGCTCGCAGCCAACGTCGGGGCGGCA
GGCCCTGCCATAGCCTCAGGTTACTCATATATACTTTAGATTGATTTAAAACTTCATTTTTAATTTAAAA
GGATCTAGGTGAAGATCCTTTTTGATAATCTCATGACCAAAATCCCTTAACGTGAGTTTTCGTTCCACTG
AGCGTCAGACCCCGTAGAAAAGATCAAAGGATCTTCTTGAGATCCTTTTTTTCTGCGCGTAATCTGCTGC
TTGCAAACAAAAAAACCACCGCTACCAGCGGTGGTTTGTTTGCCGGATCAAGAGCTACCAACTCTTTTTC
CGAAGGTAACTGGCTTCAGCAGAGCGCAGATACCAAATACTGTTCTTCTAGTGTAGCCGTAGTTAGGCCA
CCACTTCAAGAACTCTGTAGCACCGCCTACATACCTCGCTCTGCTAATCCTGTTACCAGTGGCTGCTGCC
AGTGGCGATAAGTCGTGTCTTACCGGGTTGGACTCAAGACGATAGTTACCGGATAAGGCGCAGCGGTCGG
GCTGAACGGGGGGTTCGTGCACACAGCCCAGCTTGGAGCGAACGACCTACACCGAACTGAGATACCTACA
GCGTGAGCTATGAGAAAGCGCCACGCTTCCCGAAGGGAGAAAGGCGGACAGGTATCCGGTAAGCGGCAGG
GTCGGAACAGGAGAGCGCACGAGGGAGCTTCCAGGGGGAAACGCCTGGTATCTTTATAGTCCTGTCGGGT
TTCGCCACCTCTGACTTGAGCGTCGATTTTTGTGATGCTCGTCAGGGGGGCGGAGCCTATGGAAAAACGC
CAGCAACGCGGCCTTTTTACGGTTCCTGGCCTTTTGCTGGCCTTTTGCTCACATGTTCTTTCCTGCGTTA
TCCCCTGATTCTGTGGATAACCGTATTACCGCCATGCATTAGTTATTAATAGTAATCAATTACGGGGTCA
TTAGTTCATAGCCCATA
